Addgene plasmid #197913: GPI-mNeonGreen(2x)
Purpose: Homo-dimer expression vector with plasma membrane localization signal
Depositing lab: Salvatore Chiantia. Publication: Benchmarking of novel green fluorescent proteins for the quantification of protein oligomerization in living cells. Petrich A, Aji AK, Dunsing V, Chiantia S. PLoS One. 2023 Aug 3;18(8):e0285486. doi: 10.1371/journal.pone.0285486. eCollection 2023. PubMed 37535571.
Backbone
  Vector backbone: mEGFP-C1
  Vector type: Mammalian Expression
Growth in bacteria
  Bacterial resistance: Kanamycin, 50 μg/mL
  Growth temperature: 37°C
  Growth strain: DH5alpha
  Copy number: High Copy
Gene/Insert
  Gene/Insert name: glycosylphosphatidylinositol-mNeonGreen-mNeonGreen
  Species: Other
  Mutation: none
  Cloning method: Restriction Enzyme; 5′ cloning site Unknown (unknown if destroyed)
Terms and licenses: Academic/Nonprofit Terms; Industry Terms: Not Available to Industry
How to cite: GPI-mNeonGreen(2x) was a gift from Salvatore Chiantia (Addgene plasmid # 197913 ; http://n2t.net/addgene:197913 ; RRID:Addgene_197913)
