[The description below was written by a language model from this plasmid's Addgene catalogue record and pLannotate feature annotations shown in this document.]
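Description:
GPI-mNeonGreen(2x) is a mammalian expression plasmid built on the mEGFP-C1 backbone, about 5.6 kb in the sequenced record. It is propagated in E. coli from a high-copy ColE1/pUC-type origin under kanamycin selection. The NeoR/KanR gene (Tn5 aminoglycoside phosphotransferase) sits behind both a bacterial bla-type promoter and the SV40 enhancer/early promoter and ends in an HSV TK polyadenylation signal. The same marker can therefore confer G418 resistance in mammalian cells. An f1 origin is also present. The short annotated fragments of ble, bGH poly(A) and SV40 large T antigen appear to be backbone remnants rather than functional elements.

The expression cassette is driven by the human CMV immediate-early enhancer and promoter and terminated by the SV40 poly(A) signal. It carries two tandem copies of mNeonGreen, a bright, rapidly maturing monomeric green/yellow fluorescent protein derived from Branchiostoma lanceolatum, separated by a short linker. These are followed by a fragment of human CD58 (LFA-3), which presumably supplies the C-terminal GPI-attachment signal named in the insert. GPI anchoring requires entry into the secretory pathway, but the feature table does not annotate an N-terminal signal peptide. An unannotated stretch between the cloning-site fragments upstream of the first mNeonGreen may hold one, although the record does not say so.

The product is a covalently linked fluorophore pair tethered to the plasma membrane. According to the record, it serves as a homo-dimer expression vector, and the associated work benchmarks green fluorescent proteins for quantifying protein oligomerization in living cells. This points to use as a membrane-localized dimer reference standard in fluorescence brightness-based measurements.
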