Features (pLannotate 1.2.2; 17 found; start..end, strand, type, name):
     61..364     +  enhancer       CMV enhancer: human cytomegalovirus immediate early enhancer
    365..568     +  promoter       CMV promoter: human cytomegalovirus (CMV) immediate early promoter
    591..627     +  misc_feature   MCS (fragment): multiple cloning site
    710..742     +  misc_feature   MCS (fragment): multiple cloning site
    756..1463    +  CDS            mNeonGreen: mNeonGreen is a basic (constitutively fluorescent) green/yellow fluorescent protein published in 2013, derived from Branchiostoma lanceolatum. It is reported to be a very rapidly-maturing monomer with moderate acid sensitivity.
   1494..2201    +  CDS            mNeonGreen: mNeonGreen is a basic (constitutively fluorescent) green/yellow fluorescent protein published in 2013, derived from Branchiostoma lanceolatum. It is reported to be a very rapidly-maturing monomer with moderate acid sensitivity.
   2214..2300    +  CDS            CD58 (fragment): LFA3_HUMAN - Also known as LFA3. Experimental evidence at protein level: Swiss-Prot protein existence level 1. Ligand of the T-lymphocyte CD2 glycoprotein. This interaction is important in mediating thymocyte interactions with thymic epithelial cells, antigen-independent and -dependent interactions of T-lymphocytes with target cells and antigen-presenting cells and the T-lymphocyte rosetting with erythrocytes. In addition, the LFA-3/CD2 interaction may prime response by both the CD2+ and LFA-3+ cells. From Homo sapiens (Human).
   2325..2408    +  CDS            large T antigen (fragment): large T antigen from SV40 (simian virus 40)
   2431..2552    +  polyA_signal   SV40 poly(A) signal: SV40 polyadenylation signal
   2586..3014    -  rep_origin     f1 ori (sequence partly withheld): f1 bacteriophage origin of replication; arrow indicates direction of (+) strand synthesis
   3041..3145    +  promoter       AmpR promoter: bla
   3147..3504    +  promoter       SV40 promoter: SV40 enhancer and early promoter
   3539..4333    +  CDS            NeoR/KanR: aminoglycoside phosphotransferase from Tn5; aph(3')-II (or nptII); confers resistance to neomycin, kanamycin, and G418 (Geneticin®)
   4354..4506    +  CDS            ble (fragment): BLE_KLEPN - Experimental evidence at protein level: Swiss-Prot protein existence level 1. Binding protein with a strong affinity to the bleomycin family of antibiotics. Binds to CL990; an antimitotic-antibiotic compound. From Klebsiella pneumoniae.
   4565..4612    +  polyA_signal   HSV TK poly(A) signal: herpes simplex virus thymidine kinase polyadenylation signal (Cole and Stacy, 1985)
   4703..4719    -  polyA_signal   bGH poly(A) signal (fragment): bovine growth hormone polyadenylation signal
   4941..5529    +  rep_origin     ori: high-copy-number ColE1/pMB1/pBR322/pUC origin of replication
>Addgene plasmid #197913 | GPI-mNeonGreen(2x) | addgene full sequence | sequence record 390495 | Addgene NGS Result
TAGTTATTAATAGTAATCAATTACGGGGTCATTAGTTCATAGCCCATATATGGAGTTCCGCGTTACATAA
CTTACGGTAAATGGCCCGCCTGGCTGACCGCCCAACGACCCCCGCCCATTGACGTCAATAATGACGTATG
TTCCCATAGTAACGCCAATAGGGACTTTCCATTGACGTCAATGGGTGGAGTATTTACGGTAAACTGCCCA
CTTGGCAGTACATCAAGTGTATCATATGCCAAGTACGCCCCCTATTGACGTCAATGACGGTAAATGGCCC
GCCTGGCATTATGCCCAGTACATGACCTTATGGGACTTTCCTACTTGGCAGTACATCTACGTATTAGTCA
TCGCTATTACCATGGTGATGCGGTTTTGGCAGTACATCAATGGGCGTGGATAGCGGTTTGACTCACGGGG
ATTTCCAAGTCTCCACCCCATTGACGTCAATGGGAGTTTGTTTTGGCACCAAAATCAACGGGACTTTCCA
AAATGTCGTAACAACTCCGCCCCATTGACGCAAATGGGCGGTAGGCGTGTACGGTGGGAGGTCTATATAA
GCAGAGCTGGTTTAGTGAACCGTCAGATCCGCTAGCGCTACCGGACTCAGATCTCGAGCTCAAGCTTAGC
TAGCCACCATGGAGCTCTTTTGGAGTATAGTCTTTACTGTCCTCCTGAGTTTCTCCTGCCGGGGGTCAGA
CTGGGAATCTCTGCAGTCGACGGTACCGCGGGCCCGGGATCCACCGGTCGCCACCATGGTGAGCAAGGGC
GAGGAGGATAACATGGCCTCTCTCCCAGCGACACATGAGTTACACATCTTTGGCTCCATCAACGGTGTGG
ACTTTGACATGGTGGGTCAGGGCACCGGCAATCCAAATGATGGTTATGAGGAGTTAAACCTGAAGTCCAC
CAAGGGTGACCTCCAGTTCTCCCCCTGGATTCTGGTCCCTCATATCGGGTATGGCTTCCATCAGTACCTG
CCCTACCCTGACGGGATGTCGCCTTTCCAGGCCGCCATGGTAGATGGCTCCGGATACCAAGTCCATCGCA
CAATGCAGTTTGAAGATGGTGCCTCCCTTACTGTTAACTACCGCTACACCTACGAGGGAAGCCACATCAA
AGGAGAGGCCCAGGTGAAGGGGACTGGTTTCCCTGCTGACGGTCCTGTGATGACCAACTCGCTGACCGCT
GCGGACTGGTGCAGGTCGAAGAAGACTTACCCCAACGACAAAACCATCATCAGTACCTTTAAGTGGAGTT
ACACCACTGGAAATGGCAAGCGCTACCGGAGCACTGCGCGGACCACCTACACCTTTGCCAAGCCAATGGC
GGCTAACTATCTGAAGAACCAGCCGATGTACGTGTTCCGTAAGACGGAGCTCAAGCACTCCAAGACCGAG
CTCAACTTCAAGGAGTGGCAAAAGGCCTTTACCGATGTGATGGGCATGGACGAGCTGTACAAGCCGCCTG
CCGCTGCACCTCCGGAACGCGTCATGGTGAGCAAGGGCGAGGAGGATAACATGGCCTCTCTCCCAGCGAC
ACATGAGTTACACATCTTTGGCTCCATCAACGGTGTGGACTTTGACATGGTGGGTCAGGGCACCGGCAAT
CCAAATGATGGTTATGAGGAGTTAAACCTGAAGTCCACCAAGGGTGACCTCCAGTTCTCCCCCTGGATTC
TGGTCCCTCATATCGGGTATGGCTTCCATCAGTACCTGCCCTACCCTGACGGGATGTCGCCTTTCCAGGC
CGCCATGGTAGATGGCTCCGGATACCAAGTCCATCGCACAATGCAGTTTGAAGATGGTGCCTCCCTTACT
GTTAACTACCGCTACACCTACGAGGGAAGCCACATCAAAGGAGAGGCCCAGGTGAAGGGGACTGGTTTCC
CTGCTGACGGTCCTGTGATGACCAACTCGCTGACCGCTGCGGACTGGTGCAGGTCGAAGAAGACTTACCC
CAACGACAAAACCATCATCAGTACCTTTAAGTGGAGTTACACCACTGGAAATGGCAAGCGCTACCGGAGC
ACTGCGCGGACCACCTACACCTTTGCCAAGCCAATGGCGGCTAACTATCTGAAGAACCAGCCGATGTACG
TGTTCCGTAAGACGGAGCTCAAGCACTCCAAGACCGAGCTCAACTTCAAGGAGTGGCAAAAGGCCTTTAC
CGATGTGATGGGCATGGACGAGCTGTACAAGTATGATCCGCGCCCAAGCAGCGGTCATTCTAGACACAGA
TATGCACTTATACCCATACCATTAGCAGTAATTACAACATGTATTGTGCTGTATATGAATGTTCTTTAAG
CGGCCGCGACTCTAGATCATAATCAGCCATACCACATTTGTAGAGGTTTTACTTGCTTTAAAAAACCTCC
CACACCTCCCCCTGAACCTGAAACATAAAATGAATGCAATTGTTGTTGTTAACTTGTTTATTGCAGCTTA
TAATGGTTACAAATAAAGCAATAGCATCACAAATTTCACAAATAAAGCATTTTTTTCACTGCATTCTAGT
TGTGGTTTGTCCAAACTCATCAATGTATCTTAAGGCGTAAATTGTAAGCGTTAATATTTTGTTAAAATTC
GCGTTAAATTTTTGTTAAATCAGCTCATTTTTTAACCAATAGGCCGAAATCGGCAAAATCCCTTATAAAT
CAAAAGAATAGACCGAGATAGGGT
[37 nt withheld, positions 2685-2721]
AAAGAACGTGGACTCCAACGTCAAAGG
[49 nt withheld, positions 2749-2797]
T
[91 nt withheld, positions 2799-2889]
G
[124 nt withheld, positions 2891-3014]
CAGGTGGCACTTTTCGGGGAAATGTGCGCGGAACCCCTATTTGTTTATTTTTCTAAATACATTCAAATAT
GTATCCGCTCATGAGACAATAACCCTGATAAATGCTTCAATAATATTGAAAAAGGAAGAGTCCTGAGGCG
GAAAGAACCAGCTGTGGAATGTGTGTCAGTTAGGGTGTGGAAAGTCCCCAGGCTCCCCAGCAGGCAGAAG
TATGCAAAGCATGCATCTCAATTAGTCAGCAACCAGGTGTGGAAAGTCCCCAGGCTCCCCAGCAGGCAGA
AGTATGCAAAGCATGCATCTCAATTAGTCAGCAACCATAGTCCCGCCCCTAACTCCGCCCATCCCGCCCC
TAACTCCGCCCAGTTCCGCCCATTCTCCGCCCCATGGCTGACTAATTTTTTTTATTTATGCAGAGGCCGA
GGCCGCCTCGGCCTCTGAGCTATTCCAGAAGTAGTGAGGAGGCTTTTTTGGAGGCCTAGGCTTTTGCAAA
GATCGATCAAGAGACAGGATGAGGATCGTTTCGCATGATTGAACAAGATGGATTGCACGCAGGTTCTCCG
GCCGCTTGGGTGGAGAGGCTATTCGGCTATGACTGGGCACAACAGACAATCGGCTGCTCTGATGCCGCCG
TGTTCCGGCTGTCAGCGCAGGGGCGCCCGGTTCTTTTTGTCAAGACCGACCTGTCCGGTGCCCTGAATGA
ACTGCAAGACGAGGCAGCGCGGCTATCGTGGCTGGCCACGACGGGCGTTCCTTGCGCAGCTGTGCTCGAC
GTTGTCACTGAAGCGGGAAGGGACTGGCTGCTATTGGGCGAAGTGCCGGGGCAGGATCTCCTGTCATCTC
ACCTTGCTCCTGCCGAGAAAGTATCCATCATGGCTGATGCAATGCGGCGGCTGCATACGCTTGATCCGGC
TACCTGCCCATTCGACCACCAAGCGAAACATCGCATCGAGCGAGCACGTACTCGGATGGAAGCCGGTCTT
GTCGATCAGGATGATCTGGACGAAGAGCATCAGGGGCTCGCGCCAGCCGAACTGTTCGCCAGGCTCAAGG
CGAGCATGCCCGACGGCGAGGATCTCGTCGTGACCCATGGCGATGCCTGCTTGCCGAATATCATGGTGGA
AAATGGCCGCTTTTCTGGATTCATCGACTGTGGCCGGCTGGGTGTGGCGGACCGCTATCAGGACATAGCG
TTGGCTACCCGTGATATTGCTGAAGAGCTTGGCGGCGAATGGGCTGACCGCTTCCTCGTGCTTTACGGTA
TCGCCGCTCCCGATTCGCAGCGCATCGCCTTCTATCGCCTTCTTGACGAGTTCTTCTGAGCGGGACTCTG
GGGTTCGAAATGACCGACCAAGCGACGCCCAACCTGCCATCACGAGATTTCGATTCCACCGCCGCCTTCT
ATGAAAGGTTGGGCTTCGGAATCGTTTTCCGGGACGCCGGCTGGATGATCCTCCAGCGCGGGGATCTCAT
GCTGGAGTTCTTCGCCCACCCTAGGGGGAGGCTAACTGAAACACGGAAGGAGACAATACCGGAAGGAACC
CGCGCTATGACGGCAATAAAAAGACAGAATAAAACGCACGGTGTTGGGTCGTTTGTTCATAAACGCGGGG
TTCGGTCCCAGGGCTGGCACTCTGTCGATACCCCACCGAGACCCCATTGGGGCCAATACGCCCGCGTTTC
TTCCTTTTCCCCACCCCACCCCCCAAGTTCGGGTGAAGGCCCAGGGCTCGCAGCCAACGTCGGGGCGGCA
GGCCCTGCCATAGCCTCAGGTTACTCATATATACTTTAGATTGATTTAAAACTTCATTTTTAATTTAAAA
GGATCTAGGTGAAGATCCTTTTTGATAATCTCATGACCAAAATCCCTTAACGTGAGTTTTCGTTCCACTG
AGCGTCAGACCCCGTAGAAAAGATCAAAGGATCTTCTTGAGATCCTTTTTTTCTGCGCGTAATCTGCTGC
TTGCAAACAAAAAAACCACCGCTACCAGCGGTGGTTTGTTTGCCGGATCAAGAGCTACCAACTCTTTTTC
CGAAGGTAACTGGCTTCAGCAGAGCGCAGATACCAAATACTGTTCTTCTAGTGTAGCCGTAGTTAGGCCA
CCACTTCAAGAACTCTGTAGCACCGCCTACATACCTCGCTCTGCTAATCCTGTTACCAGTGGCTGCTGCC
AGTGGCGATAAGTCGTGTCTTACCGGGTTGGACTCAAGACGATAGTTACCGGATAAGGCGCAGCGGTCGG
GCTGAACGGGGGGTTCGTGCACACAGCCCAGCTTGGAGCGAACGACCTACACCGAACTGAGATACCTACA
GCGTGAGCTATGAGAAAGCGCCACGCTTCCCGAAGGGAGAAAGGCGGACAGGTATCCGGTAAGCGGCAGG
GTCGGAACAGGAGAGCGCACGAGGGAGCTTCCAGGGGGAAACGCCTGGTATCTTTATAGTCCTGTCGGGT
TTCGCCACCTCTGACTTGAGCGTCGATTTTTGTGATGCTCGTCAGGGGGGCGGAGCCTATGGAAAAACGC
CAGCAACGCGGCCTTTTTACGGTTCCTGGCCTTTTGCTGGCCTTTTGCTCACATGTTCTTTCCTGCGTTA
TCCCCTGATTCTGTGGATAACCGTATTACCGCCATGCAT
